>Addgene plasmid #154801 | pGBW-m4258331 | depositor full sequence | sequence record 299530 | Full Sequence
CACCATGTTTGTTTTTCTTGTTTTATTGCCACTAGTCTCTAGTCAGTGTGTTAATCTTACAACCAGAACT
CAATTACCCCCTGCATACACTAATTCTTTCACACGTGGTGTTTATTACCCTGACAAAGTTTTCAGATCCT
CAGTTTTACATTCAACTCAGGACTTGTTCTTACCTTTCTTTTCCAATGTTACTTGGTTCCATGCTATACA
TGTCTCTGGGACCAATGGTACTAAGAGGTTTGATAACCCTGTCCTACCATTTAATGATGGTGTTTATTTT
GCTTCCACTGAGAAGTCTAACATAATAAGAGGCTGGATTTTTGGTACTACTTTAGATTCGAAGACCCAGT
CCCTACTTATTGTTAATAACGCTACTAATGTTGTTATTAAAGTCTGTGAATTTCAATTTTGTAATGATCC
ATTTTTGGGTGTTTATTACCACAAAAACAACAAAAGTTGGATGGAAAGTGAGTTCAGAGTTTATTCTAGT
GCGAATAATTGCACTTTTGAATATGTCTCTCAGCCTTTTCTTATGGACCTTGAAGGAAAACAGGGTAATT
TCAAAAATCTTAGGGAATTTGTGTTTAAGAATATTGATGGTTATTTTAAAATATATTCTAAGCACACGCC
TATTAATTTAGTGCGTGATCTCCCTCAGGGTTTTTCGGCTTTAGAACCATTGGTAGATTTGCCAATAGGT
ATTAACATCACTAGGTTTCAAACTTTACTTGCTTTACATAGAAGTTATTTGACTCCTGGTGATTCTTCTT
CAGGTTGGACAGCTGGTGCTGCAGCTTATTATGTGGGTTATCTTCAACCTAGGACTTTTCTATTAAAATA
TAATGAAAATGGAACCATTACAGATGCTGTAGACTGTGCACTTGACCCTCTCTCAGAAACAAAGTGTACG
TTGAAATCCTTCACTGTAGAAAAAGGAATCTATCAAACTTCTAACTTTAGAGTCCAACCAACAGAATCTA
TTGTTAGATTTCCTAATATTACAAACTTGTGCCCTTTTGGTGAAGTTTTTAACGCCACCAGATTTGCATC
TGTTTATGCTTGGAACAGGAAGAGAATCAGCAACTGTGTTGCTGATTATTCTGTCCTATATAATTCCGCA
TCATTTTCCACTTTTAAGTGTTATGGAGTGTCTCCTACTAAATTAAATGATCTCTGCTTTACTAATGTCT
ATGCAGATTCATTTGTAATTAGAGGTGATGAAGTCAGACAAATCGCTCCAGGGCAAACTGGAAAGATTGC
TGATTATAATTATAAATTACCAGATGATTTTACAGGCTGCGTTATAGCTTGGAATTCTAACAATCTTGAT
TCTAAGGTTGGTGGTAATTATAATTACCTGTATAGATTGTTTAGGAAGTCTAATCTCAAACCTTTTGAGA
GAGATATTTCAACTGAAATCTATCAGGCCGGTAGCACACCTTGTAATGGTGTTGAAGGTTTTAATTGTTA
CTTTCCTTTACAATCATATGGTTTCCAACCCACTAATGGTGTTGGTTACCAACCATACAGAGTAGTAGTA
CTTTCTTTTGAACTTCTACATGCACCAGCAACTGTTTGTGGACCTAAAAAGTCTACTAATTTGGTTAAAA
ACAAATGTGTCAATTTCAACTTCAATGGTTTAACAGGCACAGGTGTTCTTACTGAGTCTAACAAAAAGTT
TCTGCCTTTCCAACAATTTGGCAGAGACATTGCTGACACTACTGATGCTGTCCGTGATCCACAGACACTT
GAGATTCTTGACATTACACCATGTTCTTTTGGTGGTGTCAGTGTTATAACACCAGGAACAAATACTTCTA
ACCAGGTTGCTGTTCTTTATCAGGATGTTAACTGCACAGAAGTCCCTGTTGCTATTCATGCAGATCAACT
TACTCCTACTTGGCGTGTTTATTCTACAGGTTCTAATGTTTTTCAAACACGTGCAGGCTGTTTAATAGGG
GCTGAACATGTCAACAACTCATATGAGTGTGACATACCCATTGGTGCAGGTATATGCGCTAGTTATCAGA
CTCAGACTAATTCTCCTCGGCGGGCACGTAGTGTAGCTAGTCAATCCATCATTGCCTACACTATGTCACT
TGGTGCAGAAAATTCAGTTGCTTACTCTAATAACTCTATTGCCATACCCACAAATTTTACTATTAGTGTT
ACCACAGAAATTCTACCAGTGTCTATGACCAAGACATCAGTAGATTGTACAATGTACATTTGTGGTGATT
CAACTGAATGCAGCAATCTTTTGTTGCAATATGGCAGTTTTTGTACACAATTAAACCGTGCTTTAACTGG
AATAGCTGTTGAACAAGACAAAAACACCCAAGAAGTTTTTGCACAAGTCAAACAAATTTACAAAACACCA
CCAATTAAAGATTTTGGTGGTTTTAATTTTTCACAAATATTACCAGATCCATCAAAACCAAGCAAGAGGT
CATTTATTGAAGATCTACTTTTCAACAAAGTGACACTTGCAGATGCTGGCTTCATCAAACAATATGGTGA
TTGCCTTGGTGATATTGCTGCTAGAGACCTCATTTGTGCACAAAAGTTTAACGGCCTTACTGTTTTGCCA
CCTTTGCTCACAGATGAAATGATTGCTCAATACACTTCTGCACTGTTAGCGGGTACAATCACTTCTGGTT
GGACCTTTGGTGCAGGTGCTGCATTACAAATACCATTTGCTATGCAAATGGCTTATAGGTTTAATGGTAT
TGGAGTTACACAGAATGTTCTCTATGAGAACCAAAAATTGATTGCCAACCAATTTAATAGTGCTATTGGC
AAAATTCAAGACTCACTTTCTTCCACAGCAAGTGCACTTGGAAAACTTCAAGATGTGGTCAACCAAAATG
CACAAGCTTTAAACACGCTTGTTAAACAACTTAGCTCCAATTTTGGTGCAATTTCAAGTGTTTTAAATGA
TATCCTTTCACGTCTTGACAAAGTTGAGGCTGAAGTGCAAATTGATAGGTTGATCACAGGCAGACTTCAA
AGTTTGCAGACATATGTGACTCAACAATTAATTAGAGCTGCAGAAATCAGAGCTTCTGCTAATCTTGCTG
CTACTAAAATGTCAGAGTGTGTACTTGGACAATCAAAAAGAGTTGATTTTTGTGGAAAGGGCTATCATCT
TATGTCCTTCCCTCAGTCAGCACCTCATGGTGTAGTCTTCTTGCATGTGACTTATGTCCCTGCACAAGAA
AAGAACTTCACAACTGCTCCTGCCATTTGTCATGATGGAAAAGCACACTTTCCTCGTGAAGGTGTCTTTG
TTTCAAATGGCACACACTGGTTTGTAACACAAAGGAATTTTTATGAACCACAAATCATTACTACAGACAA
CACATTTGTGTCTGGTAACTGTGATGTTGTAATAGGAATTGTCAACAACACAGTTTATGATCCTTTGCAA
CCTGAATTAGACTCATTCAAGGAGGAGTTAGATAAATATTTTAAGAATCATACATCACCAGATGTTGATT
TAGGTGACATCTCTGGCATTAATGCTTCAGTTGTAAACATTCAAAAAGAAATTGACCGCCTCAATGAGGT
TGCCAAGAATTTAAATGAATCTCTCATCGATCTCCAAGAACTTGGAAAGTATGAGCAGTATATAAAATGG
CCATGGTACATTTGGCTAGGTTTTATAGCTGGCTTGATTGCCATAGTAATGGTGACAATTATGCTTTGCT
GTATGACCAGTTGCTGTAGTTGTCTCAAGGGCTGTTGTTCTTGTGGATCCTGCTGCAAATTTGATGAAGA
CGACTCTGAGCCAGTGCTCAAAGGAGTCAAATTACATTACACAGAAAACCTTTACTTTCAGTCGATGAGT
GACAAAATCATTCATCTAACCGATGACTCCTTTGATACAGACGTGTTGAAGGCCGATGGTGCGATACTGG
TAGATTTCTGGGCTGAATGGTGTGGCCCGTGCAAGATGATCGCACCCATTCTGGACGAGATCGCCGACGA
GTATCAAGGAAAATTAACTGTCGCTAAGCTTAATATAGATCAGAACCCAGGGACGGCACCTAAATACGGC
ATCAGGGGAATACCTACCCTCCTGCTCTTTAAGAATGGGGAAGTTGCCGCGACAAAAGTGGGAGCCCTGT
CTAAGGGCCAGCTAAAAGAGTTCTTGGACGCTAACCTGGCAGGTTCAGGCTCGGGGCACATGCACCATCA
CCATCACCATAGCAGCGGGCTCGTGCCACGCGGCTAAGGATCCGCAGGCCTCTGCTAGCTTGACTGACTG
AGATACAGCGTACCTTCAGCTCACAGACATGATAAGATACATTGATGAGTTTGGACAAACCACAACTAGA
ATGCAGTGAAAAAAATGCTTTATTTGTGAAATTTGTGATGCTATTGCTTTATTTGTAACCATTATAAGCT
GCAATAAACAAGTTAACAACAACAATTGCATTCATTTTATGTTTCAGGTTCAGGGGGAGGTGTGGGAGGT
TTTTTAAAGCAAGTAAAACCTCTACAAATGTGGTATTGGCCCATCTCTATCGGTATCGTAGCATAACCCC
TTGGGGCCTCTAAACGGGTCTTGAGGGGTTTTTTGTGCCCCTCGGGCCGGATTGCTATCTACCGGCATTG
GCGCAGAAAAAAATGCCTGATGCGACGCTGCGCGTCTTATACTCCCACATATGCCAGATTCAGCAACGGA
TACGGCTTCCCCAACTTGCCCACTTCCATACGTGTCCTCCTTACCAGAAATTTATCCTTAAGGTCGTCAG
CTATCCTGCAGGCGATCTCTCGATTTCGATCAAGACATTCCTTTAATGGTCTTTTCTGGACACCACTAGG
GGTCAGAAGTAGTTCATCAAACTTTCTTCCCTCCCTAATCTCATTGGTTACCTTGGGCTATCGAAACTTA
ATTAACCAGTCAAGTCAGCTACTTGGCGAGATCGACTTGTCTGGGTTTCGACTACGCTCAGAATTGCGTC
AGTCAAGTTCGATCTGGTCCTTGCTATTGCACCCGTTCTCCGATTACGAGTTTCATTTAAATCATGTGAG
CAAAAGGCCAGCAAAAGGCCAGGAACCGTAAAAAGGCCGCGTTGCTGGCGTTTTTCCATAGGCTCCGCCC
CCCTGACGAGCATCACAAAAATCGACGCTCAAGTCAGAGGTGGCGAAACCCGACAGGACTATAAAGATAC
CAGGCGTTTCCCCCTGGAAGCTCCCTCGTGCGCTCTCCTGTTCCGACCCTGCCGCTTACCGGATACCTGT
CCGCCTTTCTCCCTTCGGGAAGCGTGGCGCTTTCTCATAGCTCACGCTGTAGGTATCTCAGTTCGGTGTA
GGTCGTTCGCTCCAAGCTGGGCTGTGTGCACGAACCCCCCGTTCAGCCCGACCGCTGCGCCTTATCCGGT
AACTATCGTCTTGAGTCCAACCCGGTAAGACACGACTTATCGCCACTGGCAGCAGCCACTGGTAACAGGA
TTAGCAGAGCGAGGTATGTAGGCGGTGCTACAGAGTTCTTGAAGTGGTGGCCTAACTACGGCTACACTAG
AAGAACAGTATTTGGTATCTGCGCTCTGCTGAAGCCAGTTACCTTCGGAAAAAGAGTTGGTAGCTCTTGA
TCCGGCAAACAAACCACCGCTGGTAGCGGTGGTTTTTTTGTTTGCAAGCAGCAGATTACGCGCAGAAAAA
AAGGATCTCAAGAAGATCCTTTGATCTTTTCTACGGGGTCTGACGCTCAGTGGAACGAAAACTCACGTTA
AGGGATTTTGGTCATGAGATTATCAAAAAGGATCTTCACCTAGATCCTTTTAAATTAAAAATGAAGTTTT
AAATCAATCTAAAGTATATATGAGTAAACTTGGTCTGACAGTTACCAATGCTTAATCAGTGAGGCACCTA
TCTCAGCGATCTGTCTATTTCGTTCATCCATAGTTGCATTTAAATTTCCGAACTCTCCAAGGCCCTCGTC
GGAAAATCTTCAAACCTTTCGTCCGATCCATCTTGCAGGCTACCTCTCGAACGAACTATCGCAAGTCTCT
TGGCCGGCCTTGCGCCTTGGCTATTGCTTGGCAGCGCCTATCGCCAGGTATTACTCCAATCCCGAATATC
CGAGATCGGGATCACCCGAGAGAAGTTCAACCTACATCCTCAATCCCGATCTATCCGAGATCCGAGGAAT
ATCGAAATCGGGGCGCGCCTGGCCTCCGCGCCGGGTTTTGGCGCCTCCCGCGGGCGCCCCCCTCGTCACG
GCGAGCGCTGCCACGTCAGACGAAGGGCGCAGGAGCGTCCTGATCCTTCCGCCCGGACGCTCAGGACAGC
GGCCCGCTGCTCATAAGACTCGGCCTTAGAACCCCAGTATCAGCAGAAGGACATTTTAGGACGGGACTTG
GGTGACTCTAGGGCACTGGTTTTCTTTCCAGAGAGCGGAACAGGCGAGGAAAAGTAGTCCCTTCTCGGCG
ATTCTGCGGAGGGATCTCCGTGGGGCGGTGAACGCCGATGATTATATAAGGACGCGCCGGGTGTGGCACA
GCTAGTTCCGTCGCAGCCGGGATTTGGGTCGCGGTTCTTGTTTGTGGATCGCTGTGATCGTCACTTGGTG
AGTAGCGGGCTGCTGGGCTGGCCGGGGCTTTCGTGGCCGCCGGGCCGCTCGGTGGGACGGAAGCGTGTGG
AGAGACCGCCAAGGGCTGTAGTCTGGGTCCGCGAGCAAGGTTGCCCTGAACTGGGGGTTGGGGGGAGCGC
AGCAAAATGGCGGCTGTTCCCGAGTCTTGAATGGAAGACGCTTGTGAGGCGGGCTGTGAGGTCGTTGAAA
CAAGGTGGGGGGCATGGTGGGCGGCAAGAACCCAAGGTCTTGAGCCCTTCGCTAATGCGGGAAAGCTCTT
ATTCGGGTGAGATGGGCTGGGCACCATCTGGGGACCCTGACGTGAAGTTTGTCACTGACTGGAGAACTCG
GTTTGTCGTCTGTTGCGGGGGCGGCAGTTATGGCGGTGCCGTTGGGCAGTGCACCCGTACCTTTGGGAGC
GCGCGCCCTCGTCGTGTCGTGACGTCACCCGTTCTGTTGGCTTATAATGCAGGGTGGGGCCACCAGCCGG
TAGGTGTGCGGTAGGCTTTTCTCCGTCGCAGGACGCAGGGTTCGGGCCTAGGGTAGGCTCTCCTGAATCG
ACAGGCGCCGGACCTCTGGTGAGGGGAGGGATAAGTGAGGCGTCAGTTTCTTTGGTCGGTTTTATGTACC
TATCTTCTTAAGTAGCTGAAGCTCCGGTTTTGAACTATGCGCTCGGGGTTGGCGAGTGTGTTTTGTGAAG
TTTTTTAGGCACCTTTTGAAATGTAATCATTTGGGTCAATATGTAATTTTCAGTGTTAGACTTGTAAATT
GTCCGCTAAATTCTGGCCGTTTTTGGCTTTTTTGTTAGACAACATGGGTAAAAAGCCTGAACTCACCGCG
ACGTCTGTCGAGAAGTTTCTGATCGAAAAGTTCGACAGCGTCTCCGACCTGATGCAGCTCTCGGAGGGCG
AAGAATCTCGTGCTTTCAGCTTCGATGTAGGAGGGCGTGGATATGTCCTGCGGGTAAATAGCTGCGCCGA
TGGTTTCTACAAAGATCGTTATGTTTATCGGCACTTTGCATCCGCCGCGCTCCCGATTCCGGAAGTGCTT
GACATTGGGGAGTTCAGCGAGAGCCTGACCTATTGCATCTCCCGCCGTGCACAGGGTGTCACGTTGCAAG
ACCTGCCTGAAACCGAACTGCCCGCTGTTCTGCAGCCGGTCGCGGAGGCAATGGATGCCATCGCTGCCGC
CGATCTTAGCCAGACGAGCGGGTTCGGCCCATTCGGACCGCAAGGAATCGGTCAATACACTACATGGCGT
GATTTCATATGCGCGATTGCTGATCCCCATGTGTATCACTGGCAAACTGTGATGGACGACACCGTCAGTG
CGTCCGTCGCGCAGGCTCTCGATGAGCTGATGCTTTGGGCCGAGGACTGCCCCGAAGTCCGGCACCTCGT
GCACGCGGATTTCGGCTCCAACAATGTCCTGACGGACAATGGCCGCATAACAGCGGTCATTGACTGGAGC
GAGGCGATGTTCGGGGATTCCCAATACGAGGTCGCCAACATCTTCTTCTGGAGGCCGTGGTTGGCTTGTA
TGGAGCAGCAGACGCGCTACTTCGAGCGGAGGCATCCGGAGCTTGCAGGATCGCCCCGGCTCCGGGCGTA
TATGCTCCGCATTGGTCTTGACCAACTCTATCAGAGCTTGGTTGACGGCAATTTCGATGATGCAGCTTGG
GCGCAGGGTCGATGCGACGCAATCGTCCGATCCGGAGCCGGGACTGTCGGGCGTACACAAATCGCCCGCA
GAAGCGCCGCCGTCTGGACCGATGGCTGTGTAGAAGTACTCGCCGATAGTGGAAACCGACGCCCCAGCAC
TCGTCCGAGGGCAAAGGAATAAGCTAGTATGTAAGCCTAGTCTTAGATAATAAAATCGCTATCCATCGAA
GATGGATGTGTGTTGGTTTTTTGTGTGTGTAACGCTAGGCGCGCCTGGTGTACCGAGAACGATCCTCTCA
GTGCGAGTCTCGACGATCCATATCGTTGCTTGGCAGTCAGCCAGTCGGAATCCAGCTTGGGACCCAGGAA
GTCCAATCGTCAGATATTGTACTCAAGCCTGGTCACGGCAGCGTACCGATCTGTTTAAACCTAGATATTG
ATAGTCTGATCGGTCAACGTATAATCGAGTCCTAGCTTTTGCAAACATCTATCAAGAGACAGGATCAGCA
GGAGGCTTTCGCATGAGTATTCAACATTTCCGTGTCGCCCTTATTCCCTTTTTTGCGGCATTTTGCCTTC
CTGTTTTTGCTCACCCAGAAACGCTGGTGAAAGTAAAAGATGCTGAAGATCAGTTGGGTGCGCGAGTGGG
TTACATCGAACTGGATCTCAACAGCGGTAAGATCCTTGAGAGTTTTCGCCCCGAAGAACGCTTTCCAATG
ATGAGCACTTTTAAAGTTCTGCTATGTGGCGCGGTATTATCCCGTATTGACGCCGGGCAAGAGCAACTCG
GTCGCCGCATACACTATTCTCAGAATGACTTGGTTGAGTATTCACCAGTCACAGAAAAGCATCTTACGGA
TGGCATGACAGTAAGAGAATTATGCAGTGCTGCCATAACCATGAGTGATAACACTGCGGCCAACTTACTT
CTGACAACGATTGGAGGACCGAAGGAGCTAACCGCTTTTTTGCACAACATGGGGGATCATGTAACTCGCC
TTGATCGTTGGGAACCGGAGCTGAATGAAGCCATACCAAACGACGAGCGTGACACCACGATGCCTGTAGC
AATGGCAACAACCTTGCGTAAACTATTAACTGGCGAACTACTTACTCTAGCTTCCCGGCAACAGTTGATA
GACTGGATGGAGGCGGATAAAGTTGCAGGACCACTTCTGCGCTCGGCCCTTCCGGCTGGCTGGTTTATTG
CTGATAAATCTGGAGCCGGTGAGCGTGGGTCTCGCGGTATCATTGCAGCACTGGGGCCAGATGGTAAGCC
CTCCCGTATCGTAGTTATCTACACGACGGGGAGTCAGGCAACTATGGATGAACGAAATAGACAGATCGCT
GAGATAGGTGCCTCACTGATTAAGCATTGGTAACCGATTCTAGGTGCATTGGCGCAGAAAAAAATGCCTG
ATGCGACGCTGCGCGTCTTATACTCCCACATATGCCAGATTCAGCAACGGATACGGCTTCCCCAACTTGC
CCACTTCCATACGTGTCCTCCTTACCAGAAATTTATCCTTAAGATCCCGAATCGTTTAAACTCGACTCTG
GCTCTATCGAATCTCCGTCGTTTCGAGCTTACGCGAACAGCCGTGGCGCTCATTTGCTCGTCGGGCATCG
AATCTCGTCAGCTATCGTCAGCTTACCTTTTTGGCAGCGATCGCGGCTCCCGACATCTTGGACCATTAGC
TCCACAGGTATCTTCTTCCCTCTAGTGGTCATAACAGCAGCTTCAGCTACCTCTCAATTCAAAAAACCCC
TCAAGACCCGTTTAGAGGCCCCAAGGGGTTATGCTATCAATCGTTGCGTTACACACACAAAAAACCAACA
CACATCCATCTTCGATGGATAGCGATTTTATTATCTAACTGCTGATCGAGTGTAGCCAGATCTAGTAATC
AATTACGGGGTCATTAGTTCATAGCCCATATATGGAGTTCCGCGTTACATAACTTACGGTAAATGGCCCG
CCTGGCTGACCGCCCAACGACCCCCGCCCATTGACGTCAATAATGACGTATGTTCCCATAGTAACGCCAA
TAGGGACTTTCCATTGACGTCAATGGGTGGAGTATTTACGGTAAACTGCCCACTTGGCAGTACATCAAGT
GTATCATATGCCAAGTACGCCCCCTATTGACGTCAATGACGGTAAATGGCCCGCCTGGCATTATGCCCAG
TACATGACCTTATGGGACTTTCCTACTTGGCAGTACATCTACGTATTAGTCATCGCTATTACCATGCTGA
TGCGGTTTTGGCAGTACATCAATGGGCGTGGATAGCGGTTTGACTCACGGGGATTTCCAAGTCTCCACCC
CATTGACGTCAATGGGAGTTTGTTTTGGCACCAAAATCAACGGGACTTTCCAAAATGTCGTAACAACTCC
GCCCCATTGACGCAAATGGGCGGTAGGCGTGTACGGTGGGAGGTCTATATAAGCAGAGCTGGTTTAGTGA
ACCGTCAGATCAGATCTTTGTCGATCCTACCATCCACTCGACACACCCGCCAGCGGCCGC
Features (pLannotate 1.2.2; 21 found; start..end, strand, type, name):
      5..3823    +  CDS            S: SPIKE_SARS2 - Experimental evidence at protein level: Swiss-Prot protein existence level 1. [Spike glycoprotein]: May down-regulate host tetherin (BST2) by lysosomal degradation, thereby counteracting its antiviral activity. From Severe acute respiratory syndrome coronavirus 2 (2019-nCoV) (SARS-CoV-2).
   3845..4171    +  CDS            trxA: THIO_ECO57 - Experimental evidence at protein level: Swiss-Prot protein existence level 1. Participates in various redox reactions through the reversible oxidation of its active center dithiol to a disulfide and catalyzes dithiol-disulfide exchange reactions. From Escherichia coli O157:H7.
   4193..4210    +  CDS            6xHis: 6xHis affinity tag
   4303..4424    -  polyA_signal   SV40 poly(A) signal: SV40 polyadenylation signal
   4447..4516    -  CDS            large T antigen (fragment): large T antigen from SV40 (simian virus 40)
   4539..4585    +  terminator     T7 terminator: transcription terminator for bacteriophage T7 RNA polymerase
   4615..4751    +  terminator     rrnG terminator: transcription terminator from the E. coli ribosomal RNA rrnG operon (Albrechtsen et al., 1991)
   4796..4867    +  misc_feature   3' β-globin insulator: insulator downstream of the human β-globin locus (Farrell et al., 2002)
   5093..5681    -  rep_origin     ori: high-copy-number ColE1/pMB1/pBR322/pUC origin of replication
   5853..5917    -  CDS            bla(M) (fragment): β-lactamase lacking the signal sequence; bla(M); allows cytosolic expression of β-lactamase
   6181..7390    +  promoter       UbC promoter: human ubiquitin C promoter
   7400..8421    +  CDS            HygR (fragment): hygromycin B phosphotransferase confers resistance to hygromycin
   8449..8497    +  polyA_signal   poly(A) signal: synthetic polyadenylation signal
   8763..9623    +  CDS            AmpR: β-lactamase; bla; confers resistance to ampicillin, carbenicillin, and related antibiotics
   9636..9772    +  terminator     rrnG terminator: transcription terminator from the E. coli ribosomal RNA rrnG operon (Albrechtsen et al., 1991)
   9924..9995    +  misc_feature   5' β-globin insulator: insulator upstream of the human β-globin locus (Farrell et al., 2002)
  10000..10046   -  terminator     T7 terminator: transcription terminator for bacteriophage T7 RNA polymerase
  10064..10112   -  polyA_signal   poly(A) signal: synthetic polyadenylation signal
  10193..10496   +  enhancer       CMV enhancer: human cytomegalovirus immediate early enhancer
  10569..10586   -  promoter       CMV promoter (fragment): human cytomegalovirus (CMV) immediate early promoter
  10649..10700   +  promoter       CMVd2 promoter: truncated human cytomegalovirus (CMV) immediate early promoter that yields moderately reduced expression relative to the full-length promoter
