[The description below was written by a language model from this plasmid's Addgene catalogue record and pLannotate feature annotations shown in this document.]
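Description:
pGBW-m4258331 is a mammalian expression plasmid carrying the wild-type SARS-CoV-2 surface (spike) glycoprotein, built on a pTwist_CMV_Hygro_6 backbone from which an AarI site was removed. It is maintained in E. coli as a high-copy plasmid through a ColE1/pUC-type origin and an ampicillin resistance gene (AmpR). For selection of transfected mammalian cells it carries a separate cassette in which the human ubiquitin C promoter drives hygromycin B phosphotransferase, followed by a synthetic polyadenylation signal.

The spike open reading frame of about 3.8 kb sits downstream of the CMV immediate-early enhancer and promoter; the annotation software calls the promoter region as a truncated CMVd2 element plus a small fragment. The coding sequence continues in frame into a C-terminal fusion supplied by the backbone. The catalogue describes this as a TEV-cleavable thioredoxin (TRX) tag, and the feature table shows E. coli trxA followed by a 6xHis tag, although the TEV site itself is not annotated, presumably lying in the short gap between spike and trxA. Thioredoxin is commonly used as a solubility-enhancing partner and the His tag permits metal-affinity purification, with protease cleavage allowing removal of both. An SV40 poly(A) signal follows the cassette, although it is annotated on the opposite strand.

The expression unit is bracketed by β-globin insulator elements, bacterial rrnG and T7 terminators, and an upstream synthetic poly(A) signal. These features are generally included to shield the cassette from transcriptional read-through and neighbouring regulatory influence. The plasmid is suited to transient or hygromycin-selected stable production of tagged full-length spike protein in mammalian cells.
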