Addgene plasmid #154801: pGBW-m4258331
Purpose: Mammalian expression plasmid for SARS-CoV-2 surface glycoprotein (Spike protein)
Depositing lab: Ginkgo Bioworks & Benjie Chen. Depositing organization: Ginkgo Bioworks.
Backbone
  Vector backbone: pTwist_CMV_Hygro_6 with AarI site removed
  Backbone size w/o insert (bp): 6525
  Vector type: Mammalian Expression
  Selectable markers: Hygromycin
Growth in bacteria
  Bacterial resistance: Ampicillin, 100 μg/mL
  Growth temperature: 37°C
  Growth strain: DH5alpha
  Copy number: High Copy
Gene/Insert
  Gene/Insert name: SARS-CoV-2 surface glycoprotein (Spike protein) (alt names: Spike protein; S protein)
  Species: Severe acute respiratory syndrome coronavirus 2
  Insert size (bp): 3815
  Mutation: wt
  Entrez Gene: S (a.k.a. GU280_gp02, spike glycoprotein)
  Promoter: CMV
  Tag / fusion protein: Cleavable TEV;TRX (C terminal on backbone)
  Cloning method: Unknown
Resource information
  A portion of this plasmid was derived from a plasmid made by: GinkgoBioworks
Depositor comments: NCBI reference sequence: YP_009724390.1
How to cite: pGBW-m4258331 was a gift from Ginkgo Bioworks & Benjie Chen (Addgene plasmid # 154801)
